>Addgene plasmid #184796 | pAAV-SYN-sDarken | addgene full sequence | sequence record 383222 | Addgene NGS Result
CGATGGCCCACTACGTGAACCATCACCCT
[91 nt withheld, positions 30-120]
G
[124 nt withheld, positions 122-245]
CCCATTCGCCATTCAGGCTGCGCAACTGTTGGGAAGGGCGATCGGTGCGGGCCTCTTCGCTATTACGCCA
GCTGCGCGCTCGCTCGCTCACTGAGGCCGCCCGGGCAAAGCCCGGGCGTCGGGCGACCTTTGGTCGCCCG
GCCTCAGTGAGCGAGCGAGCGCGCAGAGAGGGAGTGGCCAACTCCATCACTAGGGGTTCCTTGTAGTTAA
TGATTAACCCGCCATGCTACTTATCTACGTAGCCATGCTCTAGGAAGATCGTAGGTTAATTAATCTAGAC
TGCAGAGGGCCCTGCGTATGAGTGCAAGTGGGTTTTAGGACCAGGATGAGGCGGGGTGGGGGTGCCTACC
TGACGACCGACCCCGACCCACTGGACAAGCACCCAACCCCCATTCCCCAAATTGCGCATCCCCTATCAGA
GAGGGGGAGGGGAAACAGGATGCGGCGAGGCGCGTGCGCACTGCCAGCTTCAGCACCGCGGACAGTGCCT
TCGCCCCCGCCTGGCGGCGCGCGCCACCGCCGCCTCAGCACTGAAGGCGCGCTGACGTCACTCGCCGGTC
CCCCGCAAACTCCCCTTCCCGGCCACCTTGGTCGCGTCCGCGCCGCCGCCGGCCCAGCCGGACCGCACCA
CGCGAGGCGCGAGATAGGGGGGCACGGGCGCGACCATCTGCGCTGCGGCGCCGGCGACTCAGCGCTGCCT
CAGTCTGCGGTGGGCAGCGGAGGAGTCGTGTCGTGCCTGAGAGCGCAGTCGAGAGGATCCGCCACCATGG
ATGTGCTCAGCCCTGGTCAGGGCAACAACACCACATCACCACCGGCTCCCTTTGAGACCGGCGGCAACAC
TACTGGTATCTCCGACGTGACCGTCAGCTACCAAGTGATCACCTCTCTGCTGCTGGGCACGCTCATCTTC
TGCGCGGTGCTGGGCAATGCGTGCGTGGTGGCTGCCATCGCCTTGGAGCGCTCCCTGCAGAACGTGGCCA
ATTATCTTATTGGCTCTTTGGCGGTCACCGACCTCATGGTGTCGGTGTTGGTGCTGCCCATGGCCGCGCT
GTATCAGGTGCTCAACAAGTGGACACTGGGCCAGGTAACCTGCGACCTGTTCATCGCCCTCGACGTGCTG
TGCTGCACCTCATCCATCTTGCACCTGTGCGCCATCGCGCTGGACAGGTACTGGGCCATCACGGACCCCA
TCGACTACGTGAACAAGAGGACGCCCCGGCGCGCCGCTGCGCTCATCTCGCTCACTTGGCTTATTGGCTT
CCTCATCTCTATCCCGCCCATGCTGGGCTGGCGCACCCCGGAAGACCGCTCGGACCCCGACGCATGCACC
ATTAGCAAGGATCATGGCTACACTATCTATTCCACCTTTGGAGCTTTCTACATCCCGCTGCTGCTCATGC
TGGTTCTCTATGGGCGCATATTCCGAGCTGCGCGCTTCCTGAGCTCATATAAGAACGTCTATATCAAGGC
CGACAAGCAGAAGAACGGCATCAAGGCGAACTTCAAGATCCGCCACAACATCGAGGACGGCGGCGTGCAG
CTCGCCTACCACTACCAGCAGAACACCCCCATCGGCGACGGCCCCGTGCTGCTGCCCGACAACCACTACC
TGAGCGTGCAGTCCAAACTTTCGAAAGACCCCAACGAGAAGCGCGATCACATGGTCCTGCTGGAGTTCGT
GACCGCCGCCGGGATCACTCTCGGCATGGACGAGCTGTACAAGGGCGGTACCGGAGGGAGCATGGTGAGC
AAGGGCGAGGAGCTGTTCACCGGGGTGGTGCCCATCCTGGTCGAGCTGGACGGCGACGTAAACGGCCACA
AGTTCAGCGTGTCCGGCGAGGGTGAGGGCGATGCCACCTACGGCAAGCTGACCCTGAAGTTCATCTGCAC
CACCGGCAAGCTGCCCGTGCCCTGGCCCACCCTCGTGACCACCCTGACCTACGGCGTGCAGTGCTTCAGC
CGCTACCCCGACCACATGAAGCAGCACGACTTCTTCAAGTCCGCCATGCCCGAAGGCTACATCCAGGAGC
GCACCATCTTCTTCAAGGACGACGGCAACTACAAGACCCGCGCCGAGGTGAAGTTCGAGGGCGACACCCT
GGTGAACCGCATCGAGCTGAAGGGCATCGACTTCAAGGAGGACGGCAACATCCTGGGGCACAAGCTGGAG
TACAACTGTTTTGACCAACTGCGAGAGAGGAAGACAGTGAAGACGCTGGGCATCATCATGGGCACCTTCA
TCCTCTGCTGGCTGCCCTTCTTCATCGTGGCTCTTGTTCTGCCCTTCTGCGAGAGCAGCTGCCACATGCC
CACCCTGTTGGGCGCCATAATCAATTGGCTGGGCTACTCCAACTCTCTGCTTAACCCCGTCATTTACGCA
TACTTCAACAAGGACTTTCAAAACGCGTTTAAGAAGATCATTAAGTGTAAGTTCTGCCGCCAGTGAGAAT
TCGATATCAAGCTTATCGATAATCAACCTCTGGATTACAAAATTTGTGAAAGATTGACTGGTATTCTTAA
CTATGTTGCTCCTTTTACGCTATGTGGATACGCTGCTTTAATGCCTTTGTATCATGCTATTGCTTCCCGT
ATGGCTTTCATTTTCTCCTCCTTGTATAAATCCTGGTTGCTGTCTCTTTATGAGGAGTTGTGGCCCGTTG
TCAGGCAACGTGGCGTGGTGTGCACTGTGTTTGCTGACGCAACCCCCACTGGTTGGGGCATTGCCACCAC
CTGTCAGCTCCTTTCCGGGACTTTCGCTTTCCCCCTCCCTATTGCCACGGCGGAACTCATCGCCGCCTGC
CTTGCCCGCTGCTGGACAGGGGCTCGGCTGTTGGGCACTGACAATTCCGTGGTGTTGTCGGGGAAATCAT
CGTCCTTTCCTTGGCTGCTCGCCTGTGTTGCCACCTGGATTCTGCGCGGGACGTCCTTCTGCTACGTCCC
TTCGGCCCTCAATCCAGCGGACCTTCCTTCCCGCGGCCTGCTGCCGGCTCTGCGGCCTCTTCCGCGTCTT
CGCCTTCGCCCTCAGACGAGTCGGATCTCCCTTTGGGCCGCCTCCCCGCATCGATACCGTCGACCCGGGC
GGCCGCTCATAAAGCTCGACTGTGCCTTCTAGTTGCCAGCCATCTGTTGTTTGCCCCTCCCCCGTGCCTT
CCTTGACCCTGGAAGGTGCCACTCCCACTGTCCTTTCCTAATAAAATGAGGAAATTGCATCGCATTGTCT
GAGTAGGTGTCATTCTATTCTGGGGGGTGGGGTGGGGCAGGACAGCAAGGGGGAGGATTGGGAAGACAAT
AGCAGGCATGCTGGGGATGCGGTCCGGACTGTACAATTGCATTCATTTTATGTTTCAGGTTCAGGGGGAG
ATGTGGGAGGTTTTTTAAAGCAAGTAAAACCTCTACAAATGTGGTAAAATCGATAAGGATCTTCCTAGAG
CATGGCTACGTAGATAAGTAGCATGGCGGGTTAATCATTAACTACAAGGAACCCCTAGTGATGGAGTTGG
CCACTCCCTCTCTGCGCGCTCGCTCGCTCACTGAGGCCGGGCGACCAAAGGTCGCCCGACGCCCGGGCTT
TGCCCGGGCGGCCTCAGTGAGCGAGCGAGCGCGCAGCTGCATTAATGAATCGGCCAACGCGCGGGGAGAG
GCGGTTTGCGTATTGGGCGCTCTTCCGCTTCCTCGCTCACTGACTCGCTGCGCTCGGTCGTTCGGCTGCG
GCGAGCGGTATCAGCTCACTCAAAGGCGGTAATACGGTTATCCACAGAATCAGGGGATAACGCAGGAAAG
AACATGTGAGCAAAAGGCCAGCAAAAGGCCAGGAACCGTAAAAAGGCCGCGTTGCTGGCGTTTTTCCATA
GGCTCCGCCCCCCTGACGAGCATCACAAAAATCGACGCTCAAGTCAGAGGTGGCGAAACCCGACAGGACT
ATAAAGATACCAGGCGTTTCCCCCTGGAAGCTCCCTCGTGCGCTCTCCTGTTCCGACCCTGCCGCTTACC
GGATACCTGTCCGCCTTTCTCCCTTCGGGAAGCGTGGCGCTTTCTCATAGCTCACGCTGTAGGTATCTCA
GTTCGGTGTAGGTCGTTCGCTCCAAGCTGGGCTGTGTGCACGAACCCCCCGTTCAGCCCGACCGCTGCGC
CTTATCCGGTAACTATCGTCTTGAGTCCAACCCGGTAAGACACGACTTATCGCCACTGGCAGCAGCCACT
GGTAACAGGATTAGCAGAGCGAGGTATGTAGGCGGTGCTACAGAGTTCTTGAAGTGGTGGCCTAACTACG
GCTACACTAGAAGAACAGTATTTGGTATCTGCGCTCTGCTGAAGCCAGTTACCTTCGGAAAAAGAGTTGG
TAGCTCTTGATCCGGCAAACAAACCACCGCTGGTAGCGGTGGTTTTTTTGTTTGCAAGCAGCAGATTACG
CGCAGAAAAAAAGGATCTCAAGAAGATCCTTTGATCTTTTCTACGGGGTCTGACGCTCAGTGGAACGAAA
ACTCACGTTAAGGGATTTTGGTCATGAGATTATCAAAAAGGATCTTCACCTAGATCCTTTTAAATTAAAA
ATGAAGTTTTAAATCAATCTAAAGTATATATGAGTAAACTTGGTCTGACAGTTACCAATGCTTAATCAGT
GAGGCACCTATCTCAGCGATCTGTCTATTTCGTTCATCCATAGTTGCCTGACTCCCCGTCGTGTAGATAA
CTACGATACGGGAGGGCTTACCATCTGGCCCCAGTGCTGCAATGATACCGCGAGACCCACGCTCACCGGC
TCCAGATTTATCAGCAATAAACCAGCCAGCCGGAAGGGCCGAGCGCAGAAGTGGTCCTGCAACTTTATCC
GCCTCCATCCAGTCTATTAATTGTTGCCGGGAAGCTAGAGTAAGTAGTTCGCCAGTTAATAGTTTGCGCA
ACGTTGTTGCCATTGCTACAGGCATCGTGGTGTCACGCTCGTCGTTTGGTATGGCTTCATTCAGCTCCGG
TTCCCAACGATCAAGGCGAGTTACATGATCCCCCATGTTGTGCAAAAAAGCGGTTAGCTCCTTCGGTCCT
CCGATCGTTGTCAGAAGTAAGTTGGCCGCAGTGTTATCACTCATGGTTATGGCAGCACTGCATAATTCTC
TTACTGTCATGCCATCCGTAAGATGCTTTTCTGTGACTGGTGAGTACTCAACCAAGTCATTCTGAGAATA
GTGTATGCGGCGACCGAGTTGCTCTTGCCCGGCGTCAATACGGGATAATACCGCGCCACATAGCAGAACT
TTAAAAGTGCTCATCATTGGAAAACGTTCTTCGGGGCGAAAACTCTCAAGGATCTTACCGCTGTTGAGAT
CCAGTTCGATGTAACCCACTCGTGCACCCAACTGATCTTCAGCATCTTTTACTTTCACCAGCGTTTCTGG
GTGAGCAAAAACAGGAAGGCAAAATGCCGCAAAAAAGGGAATAAGGGCGACACGGAAATGTTGAATACTC
ATACTCTTCCTTTTTCAATATTATTGAAGCATTTATCAGGGTTATTGTCTCATGAGCGGATACATATTTG
AATGTATTTAGAAAAATAAACAAATAGGGGTTCCGCGCACATTTCCCCGAAAAGTGCCACCTAAATTGTA
AGCGTTAATATTTTGTTAAAATTCGCGTTAAATTTTTGTTAAATCAGCTCATTTTTTAACCAATAGGCCG
AAATCGGCAAAATCCCTTATAAATCAAAAGAATAGACCGAGATAGGGT
[37 nt withheld, positions 5964-6000]
AAAGAACGTGGACTCCAACGTCAAAGGGCGAAAAACCGTCTATCAGGG
Features (pLannotate 1.2.2; 16 found; start..end, strand, type, name):
    250..319     -  CDS            lacZα (fragment): LacZα fragment of β-galactosidase; lacZ fragment
    314..446     -  repeat_region  AAV2 ITR (fragment): inverted terminal repeat of adeno-associated virus serotype 2 inverted
    546..993     +  promoter       hSyn promoter: human synapsin I promoter; confers neuron-specific expression (Kügler et al., 2003)
   1012..1683    +  CDS            HTR1A (fragment): 5HT1A_HUMAN - Also known as ADRB2RL1, ADRBRL1. Experimental evidence at protein level: Swiss-Prot protein existence level 1. G-protein coupled receptor for 5-hydroxytryptamine (serotonin). Also functions as a receptor for various drugs and psychoactive substances. Ligand binding causes a conformation change that triggers signaling via guanine nucleotide-binding proteins (G proteins) and modulates the activity of down-stream effectors, such as adenylate cyclase. Beta-arrestin family members inhibit signaling via G proteins and mediate activation of alternative signaling pathways. Signaling inhi
   1687..2421    +  CDS            cEGFP: cEGFP is a basic (constitutively fluorescent) green fluorescent protein published in 2008, derived from Aequorea victoria.
   2437..2661    +  CDS            HTR1B (fragment): 5HT1B_PIG - Experimental evidence at transcript level: Swiss-Prot protein existence level 2. G-protein coupled receptor for 5-hydroxytryptamine (serotonin). Also functions as a receptor for various alkaloids and psychoactive substances. Ligand binding causes a conformation change that triggers signaling via guanine nucleotide-binding proteins (G proteins) and modulates the activity of down-stream effectors, such as adenylate cyclase. Signaling inhibits adenylate cyclase activity. Arrestin family members inhibit signaling via G proteins and mediate activation of alternative signaling pathways.
   2692..2716    +  misc_feature   MCS (fragment): pBluescript multiple cloning site
   2716..3304    +  misc_feature   WPRE: woodchuck hepatitis virus posttranscriptional regulatory element
   3345..3552    +  polyA_signal   bGH poly(A) signal: bovine growth hormone polyadenylation signal
   3583..3651    -  CDS            large T antigen (fragment): large T antigen from SV40 (simian virus 40)
   3722..3855    +  repeat_region  AAV2 ITR: inverted terminal repeat of adeno-associated virus serotype 2 inverted
   3849..3905    -  CDS            lacI (fragment): lac repressor; lacI; The lac repressor binds to the lac operator to inhibit transcription in E. coli. This inhibition can be relieved by adding lactose or isopropyl-β-D-thiogalactopyranoside (IPTG).
   4088..4676    -  rep_origin     ori: high-copy-number ColE1/pMB1/pBR322/pUC origin of replication
   4847..5707    -  CDS            AmpR: β-lactamase; bla; confers resistance to ampicillin, carbenicillin, and related antibiotics
   5708..5812    -  promoter       AmpR promoter: bla
   5865..245     -  rep_origin     f1 ori (across the origin) (sequence partly withheld): f1 bacteriophage origin of replication; arrow indicates direction of (+) strand synthesis
