[The description below was written by a language model from this plasmid's Addgene catalogue record and pLannotate feature annotations shown in this document.]
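Description:
pAAV-SYN-sDarken is a 6,048 bp AAV transfer plasmid for neuron-directed mammalian expression of sDarken, a synthetic, genetically encoded fluorescent sensor for serotonin. It is propagated in E. coli under ampicillin selection (β-lactamase with its own promoter). The feature table shows a ColE1/pUC-type origin and an f1 phage origin, although the catalogue lists the plasmid as low copy. The recommended recombination-deficient strain fits the presence of AAV2 inverted terminal repeats, which are prone to rearrangement in bacteria. Short annotated fragments of lacZα, lacI and SV40 large T antigen appear to be backbone remnants rather than functional parts.

The two AAV2 ITRs flank the expression cassette and provide the cis signals for replication and packaging of that cassette into recombinant AAV particles when helper functions are supplied in trans. Within them, the human synapsin I promoter restricts expression to neurons. It drives an open reading frame of about 1.7 kb. The annotation splits this frame into an N-terminal portion matching human 5-HT1A receptor (HTR1A), a GFP-derived module labelled cEGFP, and a C-terminal serotonin-receptor segment. The software assigns that last segment to a 5-HT1B homolog, which may simply reflect similarity among related receptors. This layout fits a receptor-based sensor in which a fluorescent protein sits inside a serotonin GPCR, so that ligand-induced conformational change alters fluorescence. The record does not describe the direction or magnitude of that response. A WPRE downstream of the coding sequence enhances transcript stability and expression, and a bovine growth hormone polyadenylation signal terminates the transcript.

The construct is suited to direct transfection or to production of AAV for imaging serotonin dynamics in neurons.
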