Addgene plasmid #184796: pAAV-SYN-sDarken
Purpose: Serotonin Sensor sDarken under the control of a hSyn Promoter.
Depositing lab: Olivia Masseck. Depositing organization: Universitaet Bremen. Publication: Next generation genetically encoded fluorescent sensors for serotonin. Kubitschke M, Muller M, Wallhorn L, Pulin M, Mittag M, Pollok S, Ziebarth T, Bremshey S, Gerdey J, Claussen KC, Renken K, Gross J, Gneisse P, Meyer N, Wiegert JS, Reiner A, Fuhrmann M, Masseck OA. Nat Commun. 2022 Dec 6;13(1):7525. doi: 10.1038/s41467-022-35200-w. PubMed 36473867.
Backbone
  Vector backbone: pAAV
  Backbone size w/o insert (bp): 4368
  Total vector size (bp): 6048
  Vector type: Mammalian Expression, AAV
Growth in bacteria
  Bacterial resistance: Ampicillin, 100 μg/mL
  Growth temperature: 37°C
  Growth strain: NEB Stable
  Copy number: Low Copy
Gene/Insert
  Gene/Insert name: sDarken
  Species: Synthetic
  Insert size (bp): 1680
  Promoter: hSyn
  Cloning method: Unknown
  Sequencing primers: 5′ GCAAATGGGCGGTAGGCGT; 3′ AACCATTATAAGCTGCAATAAAC
Terms and licenses: Academic/Nonprofit Terms; Industry Terms: Not Available to Industry
Depositor comments: Please visit https://doi.org/10.1101/2022.03.10.483799 for bioRxiv preprint.
How to cite: pAAV-SYN-sDarken was a gift from Olivia Masseck (Addgene plasmid # 184796 ; http://n2t.net/addgene:184796 ; RRID:Addgene_184796)
